Addgene plasmid #152706: pGBW-m4134397
Purpose: Mammalian expression plasmid for SARS-CoV-2 nsp9
Depositing lab: Ginkgo Bioworks & Benjie Chen. Depositing organization: Ginkgo Bioworks.
Backbone
  Vector backbone: pTwist_CMV_Hygro_6
  Backbone size w/o insert (bp): 6525
  Vector type: Mammalian Expression
  Selectable markers: Hygromycin
Growth in bacteria
  Bacterial resistance: Ampicillin, 100 μg/mL
  Growth temperature: 37°C
  Growth strain: DH5alpha
  Copy number: High Copy
Gene/Insert
  Gene/Insert name: SARS-CoV-2 nsp9
  Species: Severe acute respiratory syndrome coronavirus 2
  Insert size (bp): 338
  Mutation: wt
  Entrez Gene: ORF1ab (a.k.a. GU280_gp01)
  Promoter: CMV
  Tag / fusion protein: Cleavable TEV;HA (C terminal on backbone)
  Cloning method: Unknown
Resource information
  A portion of this plasmid was derived from a plasmid made by: GinkgoBioworks
Depositor comments: NCBI reference sequence: YP_009725305.1
How to cite: pGBW-m4134397 was a gift from Ginkgo Bioworks & Benjie Chen (Addgene plasmid # 152706 ; http://n2t.net/addgene:152706 ; RRID:Addgene_152706)
