[The description below was written by a language model from this plasmid's Addgene catalogue record and pLannotate feature annotations shown in this document.]
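Description:
pGBW-m4134397 is a mammalian expression plasmid built on the pTwist_CMV_Hygro_6 backbone and carrying the wild-type coding sequence for SARS-CoV-2 nsp9, one of the mature non-structural proteins processed from the ORF1ab polyprotein. The sequenced plasmid is about 6.9 kb. It is propagated in E. coli through a high-copy ColE1/pUC-type origin and selected with ampicillin via a full-length β-lactamase (AmpR) gene. A short additional bla fragment is also annotated, apparently a backbone remnant.

According to the record, the roughly 340 bp nsp9 insert is driven by the CMV promoter and is fused at its C terminus to a backbone-encoded HA epitope that can be removed by TEV protease cleavage, allowing detection or immunoprecipitation of the protein followed by tag removal. The feature table identifies the CMV enhancer and CMV promoter segments near the end of the numbered sequence and an SV40 polyadenylation signal, annotated on the reverse strand, near its start. The insert and the TEV–HA tag are not themselves annotated, but presumably lie in the unannotated stretch spanning the circular junction between them.

A separate cassette, consisting of the human ubiquitin C promoter, hygromycin B phosphotransferase and a synthetic poly(A) signal, permits hygromycin selection of stably transfected mammalian cells. Short β-globin insulator elements, together with T7 and rrnG terminators and an additional synthetic poly(A) signal, are positioned around the units, probably to limit transcriptional read-through and interference between them. The construct is suited to transient or stable expression of tagged nsp9 in mammalian cells, for example for localisation, interaction or functional studies of this viral protein.
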