Features (pLannotate 1.2.2; 18 found; start..end, strand, type, name):
    463..584     -  polyA_signal   SV40 poly(A) signal: SV40 polyadenylation signal
    607..676     -  CDS            large T antigen (fragment): large T antigen from SV40 (simian virus 40)
    699..745     +  terminator     T7 terminator: transcription terminator for bacteriophage T7 RNA polymerase
    775..911     +  terminator     rrnG terminator: transcription terminator from the E. coli ribosomal RNA rrnG operon (Albrechtsen et al., 1991)
    956..1027    +  misc_feature   3' β-globin insulator: insulator downstream of the human β-globin locus (Farrell et al., 2002)
   1253..1841    -  rep_origin     ori: high-copy-number ColE1/pMB1/pBR322/pUC origin of replication
   2013..2077    -  CDS            bla(M) (fragment): β-lactamase lacking the signal sequence; bla(M); allows cytosolic expression of β-lactamase
   2341..3550    +  promoter       UbC promoter: human ubiquitin C promoter
   3560..4581    +  CDS            HygR (fragment): hygromycin B phosphotransferase confers resistance to hygromycin
   4609..4657    +  polyA_signal   poly(A) signal: synthetic polyadenylation signal
   4923..5783    +  CDS            AmpR: β-lactamase; bla; confers resistance to ampicillin, carbenicillin, and related antibiotics
   5796..5932    +  terminator     rrnG terminator: transcription terminator from the E. coli ribosomal RNA rrnG operon (Albrechtsen et al., 1991)
   6084..6155    +  misc_feature   5' β-globin insulator: insulator upstream of the human β-globin locus (Farrell et al., 2002)
   6160..6206    -  terminator     T7 terminator: transcription terminator for bacteriophage T7 RNA polymerase
   6224..6272    -  polyA_signal   poly(A) signal: synthetic polyadenylation signal
   6353..6656    +  enhancer       CMV enhancer: human cytomegalovirus immediate early enhancer
   6729..6746    -  promoter       CMV promoter (fragment): human cytomegalovirus (CMV) immediate early promoter
   6809..6860    +  promoter       CMVd2 promoter: truncated human cytomegalovirus (CMV) immediate early promoter that yields moderately reduced expression relative to the full-length promoter
>Addgene plasmid #152706 | pGBW-m4134397 | addgene full sequence | sequence record 372342 | Addgene NGS Result
CACCATGAATAACGAGTTAAGCCCAGTAGCGCTTCGCCAGATGAGTTGCGCCGCAGGTACAACCCAAACT
GCTTGTACGGATGACAACGCCCTCGCTTACTATAATACCACAAAGGGAGGCCGATTCGTTCTGGCCCTGT
TGTCGGATCTGCAAGACTTGAAATGGGCACGTTTTCCCAAGTCCGACGGGACTGGCACCATTTACACAGA
ACTAGAGCCGCCATGCAGGTTCGTGACTGATACCCCTAAAGGACCCAAGGTCAAATATCTGTATTTTATC
AAGGGGCTTAACAATCTCAATAGAGGCATGGTGTTAGGATCTCTAGCCGCAACGGTGCGGCTGCAAGAAA
ACCTTTACTTTCAGTCGTACCCCTATGACGTACCAGATTATGCGTAAGGATCCGCAGGCCTCTGCTAGCT
TGACTGACTGAGATACAGCGTACCTTCAGCTCACAGACATGATAAGATACATTGATGAGTTTGGACAAAC
CACAACTAGAATGCAGTGAAAAAAATGCTTTATTTGTGAAATTTGTGATGCTATTGCTTTATTTGTAACC
ATTATAAGCTGCAATAAACAAGTTAACAACAACAATTGCATTCATTTTATGTTTCAGGTTCAGGGGGAGG
TGTGGGAGGTTTTTTAAAGCAAGTAAAACCTCTACAAATGTGGTATTGGCCCATCTCTATCGGTATCGTA
GCATAACCCCTTGGGGCCTCTAAACGGGTCTTGAGGGGTTTTTTGTGCCCCTCGGGCCGGATTGCTATCT
ACCGGCATTGGCGCAGAAAAAAATGCCTGATGCGACGCTGCGCGTCTTATACTCCCACATATGCCAGATT
CAGCAACGGATACGGCTTCCCCAACTTGCCCACTTCCATACGTGTCCTCCTTACCAGAAATTTATCCTTA
AGGTCGTCAGCTATCCTGCAGGCGATCTCTCGATTTCGATCAAGACATTCCTTTAATGGTCTTTTCTGGA
CACCACTAGGGGTCAGAAGTAGTTCATCAAACTTTCTTCCCTCCCTAATCTCATTGGTTACCTTGGGCTA
TCGAAACTTAATTAACCAGTCAAGTCAGCTACTTGGCGAGATCGACTTGTCTGGGTTTCGACTACGCTCA
GAATTGCGTCAGTCAAGTTCGATCTGGTCCTTGCTATTGCACCCGTTCTCCGATTACGAGTTTCATTTAA
ATCATGTGAGCAAAAGGCCAGCAAAAGGCCAGGAACCGTAAAAAGGCCGCGTTGCTGGCGTTTTTCCATA
GGCTCCGCCCCCCTGACGAGCATCACAAAAATCGACGCTCAAGTCAGAGGTGGCGAAACCCGACAGGACT
ATAAAGATACCAGGCGTTTCCCCCTGGAAGCTCCCTCGTGCGCTCTCCTGTTCCGACCCTGCCGCTTACC
GGATACCTGTCCGCCTTTCTCCCTTCGGGAAGCGTGGCGCTTTCTCATAGCTCACGCTGTAGGTATCTCA
GTTCGGTGTAGGTCGTTCGCTCCAAGCTGGGCTGTGTGCACGAACCCCCCGTTCAGCCCGACCGCTGCGC
CTTATCCGGTAACTATCGTCTTGAGTCCAACCCGGTAAGACACGACTTATCGCCACTGGCAGCAGCCACT
GGTAACAGGATTAGCAGAGCGAGGTATGTAGGCGGTGCTACAGAGTTCTTGAAGTGGTGGCCTAACTACG
GCTACACTAGAAGAACAGTATTTGGTATCTGCGCTCTGCTGAAGCCAGTTACCTTCGGAAAAAGAGTTGG
TAGCTCTTGATCCGGCAAACAAACCACCGCTGGTAGCGGTGGTTTTTTTGTTTGCAAGCAGCAGATTACG
CGCAGAAAAAAAGGATCTCAAGAAGATCCTTTGATCTTTTCTACGGGGTCTGACGCTCAGTGGAACGAAA
ACTCACGTTAAGGGATTTTGGTCATGAGATTATCAAAAAGGATCTTCACCTAGATCCTTTTAAATTAAAA
ATGAAGTTTTAAATCAATCTAAAGTATATATGAGTAAACTTGGTCTGACAGTTACCAATGCTTAATCAGT
GAGGCACCTATCTCAGCGATCTGTCTATTTCGTTCATCCATAGTTGCATTTAAATTTCCGAACTCTCCAA
GGCCCTCGTCGGAAAATCTTCAAACCTTTCGTCCGATCCATCTTGCAGGCTACCTCTCGAACGAACTATC
GCAAGTCTCTTGGCCGGCCTTGCGCCTTGGCTATTGCTTGGCAGCGCCTATCGCCAGGTATTACTCCAAT
CCCGAATATCCGAGATCGGGATCACCCGAGAGAAGTTCAACCTACATCCTCAATCCCGATCTATCCGAGA
TCCGAGGAATATCGAAATCGGGGCGCGCCTGGCCTCCGCGCCGGGTTTTGGCGCCTCCCGCGGGCGCCCC
CCTCGTCACGGCGAGCGCTGCCACGTCAGACGAAGGGCGCAGGAGCGTCCTGATCCTTCCGCCCGGACGC
TCAGGACAGCGGCCCGCTGCTCATAAGACTCGGCCTTAGAACCCCAGTATCAGCAGAAGGACATTTTAGG
ACGGGACTTGGGTGACTCTAGGGCACTGGTTTTCTTTCCAGAGAGCGGAACAGGCGAGGAAAAGTAGTCC
CTTCTCGGCGATTCTGCGGAGGGATCTCCGTGGGGCGGTGAACGCCGATGATTATATAAGGACGCGCCGG
GTGTGGCACAGCTAGTTCCGTCGCAGCCGGGATTTGGGTCGCGGTTCTTGTTTGTGGATCGCTGTGATCG
TCACTTGGTGAGTAGCGGGCTGCTGGGCTGGCCGGGGCTTTCGTGGCCGCCGGGCCGCTCGGTGGGACGG
AAGCGTGTGGAGAGACCGCCAAGGGCTGTAGTCTGGGTCCGCGAGCAAGGTTGCCCTGAACTGGGGGTTG
GGGGGAGCGCAGCAAAATGGCGGCTGTTCCCGAGTCTTGAATGGAAGACGCTTGTGAGGCGGGCTGTGAG
GTCGTTGAAACAAGGTGGGGGGCATGGTGGGCGGCAAGAACCCAAGGTCTTGAGCCCTTCGCTAATGCGG
GAAAGCTCTTATTCGGGTGAGATGGGCTGGGCACCATCTGGGGACCCTGACGTGAAGTTTGTCACTGACT
GGAGAACTCGGTTTGTCGTCTGTTGCGGGGGCGGCAGTTATGGCGGTGCCGTTGGGCAGTGCACCCGTAC
CTTTGGGAGCGCGCGCCCTCGTCGTGTCGTGACGTCACCCGTTCTGTTGGCTTATAATGCAGGGTGGGGC
CACCTGCCGGTAGGTGTGCGGTAGGCTTTTCTCCGTCGCAGGACGCAGGGTTCGGGCCTAGGGTAGGCTC
TCCTGAATCGACAGGCGCCGGACCTCTGGTGAGGGGAGGGATAAGTGAGGCGTCAGTTTCTTTGGTCGGT
TTTATGTACCTATCTTCTTAAGTAGCTGAAGCTCCGGTTTTGAACTATGCGCTCGGGGTTGGCGAGTGTG
TTTTGTGAAGTTTTTTAGGCACCTTTTGAAATGTAATCATTTGGGTCAATATGTAATTTTCAGTGTTAGA
CTTGTAAATTGTCCGCTAAATTCTGGCCGTTTTTGGCTTTTTTGTTAGACAACATGGGTAAAAAGCCTGA
ACTCACCGCGACGTCTGTCGAGAAGTTTCTGATCGAAAAGTTCGACAGCGTCTCCGACCTGATGCAGCTC
TCGGAGGGCGAAGAATCTCGTGCTTTCAGCTTCGATGTAGGAGGGCGTGGATATGTCCTGCGGGTAAATA
GCTGCGCCGATGGTTTCTACAAAGATCGTTATGTTTATCGGCACTTTGCATCCGCCGCGCTCCCGATTCC
GGAAGTGCTTGACATTGGGGAGTTCAGCGAGAGCCTGACCTATTGCATCTCCCGCCGTGCACAGGGTGTC
ACGTTGCAAGACCTGCCTGAAACCGAACTGCCCGCTGTTCTGCAGCCGGTCGCGGAGGCAATGGATGCCA
TCGCTGCCGCCGATCTTAGCCAGACGAGCGGGTTCGGCCCATTCGGACCGCAAGGAATCGGTCAATACAC
TACATGGCGTGATTTCATATGCGCGATTGCTGATCCCCATGTGTATCACTGGCAAACTGTGATGGACGAC
ACCGTCAGTGCGTCCGTCGCGCAGGCTCTCGATGAGCTGATGCTTTGGGCCGAGGACTGCCCCGAAGTCC
GGCACCTCGTGCACGCGGATTTCGGCTCCAACAATGTCCTGACGGACAATGGCCGCATAACAGCGGTCAT
TGACTGGAGCGAGGCGATGTTCGGGGATTCCCAATACGAGGTCGCCAACATCTTCTTCTGGAGGCCGTGG
TTGGCTTGTATGGAGCAGCAGACGCGCTACTTCGAGCGGAGGCATCCGGAGCTTGCAGGATCGCCCCGGC
TCCGGGCGTATATGCTCCGCATTGGTCTTGACCAACTCTATCAGAGCTTGGTTGACGGCAATTTCGATGA
TGCAGCTTGGGCGCAGGGTCGATGCGACGCAATCGTCCGATCCGGAGCCGGGACTGTCGGGCGTACACAA
ATCGCCCGCAGAAGCGCCGCCGTCTGGACCGATGGCTGTGTAGAAGTACTCGCCGATAGTGGAAACCGAC
GCCCCAGCACTCGTCCGAGGGCAAAGGAATAAGCTAGTATGTAAGCCTAGTCTTAGATAATAAAATCGCT
ATCCATCGAAGATGGATGTGTGTTGGTTTTTTGTGTGTGTAACGCTAGGCGCGCCTGGTGTACCGAGAAC
GATCCTCTCAGTGCGAGTCTCGACGATCCATATCGTTGCTTGGCAGTCAGCCAGTCGGAATCCAGCTTGG
GACCCAGGAAGTCCAATCGTCAGATATTGTACTCAAGCCTGGTCACGGCAGCGTACCGATCTGTTTAAAC
CTAGATATTGATAGTCTGATCGGTCAACGTATAATCGAGTCCTAGCTTTTGCAAACATCTATCAAGAGAC
AGGATCAGCAGGAGGCTTTCGCATGAGTATTCAACATTTCCGTGTCGCCCTTATTCCCTTTTTTGCGGCA
TTTTGCCTTCCTGTTTTTGCTCACCCAGAAACGCTGGTGAAAGTAAAAGATGCTGAAGATCAGTTGGGTG
CGCGAGTGGGTTACATCGAACTGGATCTCAACAGCGGTAAGATCCTTGAGAGTTTTCGCCCCGAAGAACG
CTTTCCAATGATGAGCACTTTTAAAGTTCTGCTATGTGGCGCGGTATTATCCCGTATTGACGCCGGGCAA
GAGCAACTCGGTCGCCGCATACACTATTCTCAGAATGACTTGGTTGAGTATTCACCAGTCACAGAAAAGC
ATCTTACGGATGGCATGACAGTAAGAGAATTATGCAGTGCTGCCATAACCATGAGTGATAACACTGCGGC
CAACTTACTTCTGACAACGATTGGAGGACCGAAGGAGCTAACCGCTTTTTTGCACAACATGGGGGATCAT
GTAACTCGCCTTGATCGTTGGGAACCGGAGCTGAATGAAGCCATACCAAACGACGAGCGTGACACCACGA
TGCCTGTAGCAATGGCAACAACCTTGCGTAAACTATTAACTGGCGAACTACTTACTCTAGCTTCCCGGCA
ACAGTTGATAGACTGGATGGAGGCGGATAAAGTTGCAGGACCACTTCTGCGCTCGGCCCTTCCGGCTGGC
TGGTTTATTGCTGATAAATCTGGAGCCGGTGAGCGTGGGTCTCGCGGTATCATTGCAGCACTGGGGCCAG
ATGGTAAGCCCTCCCGTATCGTAGTTATCTACACGACGGGGAGTCAGGCAACTATGGATGAACGAAATAG
ACAGATCGCTGAGATAGGTGCCTCACTGATTAAGCATTGGTAACCGATTCTAGGTGCATTGGCGCAGAAA
AAAATGCCTGATGCGACGCTGCGCGTCTTATACTCCCACATATGCCAGATTCAGCAACGGATACGGCTTC
CCCAACTTGCCCACTTCCATACGTGTCCTCCTTACCAGAAATTTATCCTTAAGATCCCGAATCGTTTAAA
CTCGACTCTGGCTCTATCGAATCTCCGTCGTTTCGAGCTTACGCGAACAGCCGTGGCGCTCATTTGCTCG
TCGGGCATCGAATCTCGTCAGCTATCGTCAGCTTACCTTTTTGGCAGCGATCGCGGCTCCCGACATCTTG
GACCATTAGCTCCACAGGTATCTTCTTCCCTCTAGTGGTCATAACAGCAGCTTCAGCTACCTCTCAATTC
AAAAAACCCCTCAAGACCCGTTTAGAGGCCCCAAGGGGTTATGCTATCAATCGTTGCGTTACACACACAA
AAAACCAACACACATCCATCTTCGATGGATAGCGATTTTATTATCTAACTGCTGATCGAGTGTAGCCAGA
TCTAGTAATCAATTACGGGGTCATTAGTTCATAGCCCATATATGGAGTTCCGCGTTACATAACTTACGGT
AAATGGCCCGCCTGGCTGACCGCCCAACGACCCCCGCCCATTGACGTCAATAATGACGTATGTTCCCATA
GTAACGCCAATAGGGACTTTCCATTGACGTCAATGGGTGGAGTATTTACGGTAAACTGCCCACTTGGCAG
TACATCAAGTGTATCATATGCCAAGTACGCCCCCTATTGACGTCAATGACGGTAAATGGCCCGCCTGGCA
TTATGCCCAGTACATGACCTTATGGGACTTTCCTACTTGGCAGTACATCTACGTATTAGTCATCGCTATT
ACCATGCTGATGCGGTTTTGGCAGTACATCAATGGGCGTGGATAGCGGTTTGACTCACGGGGATTTCCAA
GTCTCCACCCCATTGACGTCAATGGGAGTTTGTTTTGGCACCAAAATCAACGGGACTTTCCAAAATGTCG
TAACAACTCCGCCCCATTGACGCAAATGGGCGGTAGGCGTGTACGGTGGGAGGTCTATATAAGCAGAGCT
GGTTTAGTGAACCGTCAGATCAGATCTTTGTCGATCCTACCATCCACTCGACACACCCGCCAGCGGCCGC
